LOCUS       Exported 9323 bp ds-DNA circular SYN 25-JUN-2021
DEFINITION  Mammalian expression of 3xFlag-tagged human androgen receptor
            phosphorylation mutant: AR-Ser81Asp (AR-S81D) .
ACCESSION   .
VERSION     .
KEYWORDS    Flag-M4-AR-S81D
SOURCE      synthetic DNA construct
  ORGANISM  synthetic DNA construct
REFERENCE   1 (bases 1 to 9323)
  AUTHORS   Chen S, Gulla S, Cai C, Balk SP
  TITLE     Androgen receptor serine 81 phosphorylation mediates chromatin
            binding and transcriptional activation.
  JOURNAL   J Biol Chem. 2012 Mar 9;287(11):8571-83. doi:
            10.1074/jbc.M111.325290. Epub 2012 Jan 24.
  PUBMED    22275373
REFERENCE   2 (bases 1 to 9323)
  AUTHORS   .
  TITLE     Direct Submission
  JOURNAL   Exported Jun 25, 2021 from SnapGene Server 1.1.58
            http://www.snapgene.com
FEATURES             Location/Qualifiers
     source          1..9323
                     /organism="synthetic DNA construct"
                     /mol_type="other DNA"
     primer_bind     126..148
                     /label=M13/pUC Forward
                     /note="In lacZ gene"
     primer_bind     140..157
                     /label=M13 Forward
                     /note="In lacZ gene. Also called M13-F20 or M13 (-21)
                     Forward"
     primer_bind     141..157
                     /label=M13 fwd
                     /note="common sequencing primer, one of multiple similar
                     variants"
     enhancer        318..697
                     /label=CMV enhancer
                     /note="human cytomegalovirus immediate early enhancer"
     promoter        698..901
                     /label=CMV promoter
                     /note="human cytomegalovirus (CMV) immediate early
                     promoter"
     primer_bind     852..872
                     /label=CMV-F
                     /note="Human CMV immediate early promoter, forward primer"
     CDS             931..996
                     /codon_start=1
                     /product="three tandem FLAG(R) epitope tags, followed by an
                     enterokinase cleavage site"
                     /label=3xFLAG
                     /translation="DYKDHDGDYKDHDIDYKDDDDK"
     polyA_signal    4082..4704
                     /label=hGH poly(A) signal
                     /note="human growth hormone polyadenylation signal"
     primer_bind     complement(4281..4300)
                     /label=hGH-PA-R
                     /note="Human growth hormone terminator, reverse primer"
     primer_bind     complement(4728..4748)
                     /label=pBABE 3'
                     /note="SV40 enhancer, reverse primer for pBABE vectors"
     promoter        4746..5043
                     /label=SV40 promoter
                     /note="SV40 enhancer and early promoter"
     primer_bind     4975..4994
                     /label=SV40pro-F
                     /note="SV40 promoter/origin, forward primer"
     CDS             5097..5891
                     /codon_start=1
                     /gene="aph(3')-II (or nptII)"
                     /product="aminoglycoside phosphotransferase from Tn5"
                     /label=NeoR/KanR
                     /note="confers resistance to neomycin, kanamycin, and G418
                     (Geneticin(R))"
                     /translation="MIEQDGLHAGSPAAWVERLFGYDWAQQTIGCSDAAVFRLSAQGRP
                     VLFVKTDLSGALNELQDEAARLSWLATTGVPCAAVLDVVTEAGRDWLLLGEVPGQDLLS
                     SHLAPAEKVSIMADAMRRLHTLDPATCPFDHQAKHRIERARTRMEAGLVDQDDLDEEHQ
                     GLAPAELFARLKARMPDGEDLVVTHGDACLPNIMVENGRFSGFIDCGRLGVADRYQDIA
                     LATRDIAEELGGEWADRFLVLYGIAAPDSQRIAFYRLLDEFF"
     primer_bind     complement(5151..5170)
                     /label=Neo-R
                     /note="Neomycin resistance gene, reverse primer"
     primer_bind     5761..5780
                     /label=Neo-F
                     /note="Neomycin resistance gene, forward primer"
     polyA_signal    6543..6677
                     /label=SV40 poly(A) signal
                     /note="SV40 polyadenylation signal"
     primer_bind     complement(6580..6599)
                     /label=SV40pA-R
                     /note="SV40 polyA, reverse primer"
     primer_bind     6634..6653
                     /label=EBV-rev
                     /note="SV40 polyA terminator, reverse primer"
     primer_bind     complement(6682..6701)
                     /label=T7
                     /note="T7 promoter, forward primer"
     promoter        complement(6683..6701)
                     /label=T7 promoter
                     /note="promoter for bacteriophage T7 RNA polymerase"
     primer_bind     complement(6715..6731)
                     /label=M13 rev
                     /note="common sequencing primer, one of multiple similar
                     variants"
     primer_bind     complement(6715..6731)
                     /label=M13 Reverse
                     /note="In lacZ gene. Also called M13-rev"
     primer_bind     complement(6728..6750)
                     /label=M13/pUC Reverse
                     /note="In lacZ gene"
     protein_bind    6739..6755
                     /label=lac operator
                     /bound_moiety="lac repressor encoded by lacI"
                     /note="The lac repressor binds to the lac operator to
                     inhibit transcription in E. coli. This inhibition can be
                     relieved by adding lactose or
                     isopropyl-beta-D-thiogalactopyranoside (IPTG)."
     promoter        complement(6763..6793)
                     /label=lac promoter
                     /note="promoter for the E. coli lac operon"
     protein_bind    6808..6829
                     /label=CAP binding site
                     /bound_moiety="E. coli catabolite activator protein"
                     /note="CAP binding activates transcription in the presence
                     of cAMP."
     primer_bind     complement(6946..6963)
                     /label=L4440
                     /note="L4440 vector, forward primer"
     rep_origin      complement(7117..7705)
                     /direction=LEFT
                     /label=ori
                     /note="high-copy-number ColE1/pMB1/pBR322/pUC origin of
                     replication"
     primer_bind     complement(7197..7216)
                     /label=pBR322ori-F
                     /note="pBR322 origin, forward primer"
     CDS             complement(7876..8736)
                     /codon_start=1
                     /gene="bla"
                     /product="beta-lactamase"
                     /label=AmpR
                     /note="confers resistance to ampicillin, carbenicillin, and
                     related antibiotics"
                     /translation="MSIQHFRVALIPFFAAFCLPVFAHPETLVKVKDAEDQLGARVGYI
                     ELDLNSGKILESFRPEERFPMMSTFKVLLCGAVLSRIDAGQEQLGRRIHYSQNDLVEYS
                     PVTEKHLTDGMTVRELCSAAITMSDNTAANLLLTTIGGPKELTAFLHNMGDHVTRLDRW
                     EPELNEAIPNDERDTTMPVAMATTLRKLLTGELLTLASRQQLIDWMEADKVAGPLLRSA
                     LPAGWFIADKSGAGERGSRGIIAALGPDGKPSRIVVIYTTGSQATMDERNRQIAEIGAS
                     LIKHW"
     primer_bind     8499..8518
                     /label=Amp-R
                     /note="Ampicillin resistance gene, reverse primer"
     promoter        complement(8737..8841)
                     /gene="bla"
                     /label=AmpR promoter
     rep_origin      8868..9323
                     /direction=RIGHT
                     /label=f1 ori
                     /note="f1 bacteriophage origin of replication; arrow
                     indicates direction of (+) strand synthesis"
     primer_bind     complement(8955..8974)
                     /label=F1ori-R
                     /note="F1 origin, reverse primer"
     primer_bind     9165..9186
                     /label=F1ori-F
                     /note="F1 origin, forward primer"
ORIGIN
        1 ccattcgcca ttcaggctgc gcaactgttg ggaagggcga tcggtgcggg cctcttcgct
       61 attacgccag ctggcgaaag ggggatgtgc tgcaaggcga ttaagttggg taacgccagg
      121 gttttcccag tcacgacgtt gtaaaacgac ggccagtgcc aagctgatct atacattgaa
      181 tcaatattgg caattagcca tattagtcat tggttatata gcataaatca atattggcta
      241 ttggccattg catacgttgt atctatatca taatatgtac atttatattg gctcatgtcc
      301 aatatgaccg ccatgttgac attgattatt gactagttat taatagtaat caattacggg
      361 gtcattagtt catagcccat atatggagtt ccgcgttaca taacttacgg taaatggccc
      421 gcctggctga ccgcccaacg acccccgccc attgacgtca ataatgacgt atgttcccat
      481 agtaacgcca atagggactt tccattgacg tcaatgggtg gagtatttac ggtaaactgc
      541 ccacttggca gtacatcaag tgtatcatat gccaagtccg ccccctattg acgtcaatga
      601 cggtaaatgg cccgcctggc attatgccca gtacatgacc ttacgggact ttcctacttg
      661 gcagtacatc tacgtattag tcatcgctat taccatggtg atgcggtttt ggcagtacac
      721 caatgggcgt ggatagcggt ttgactcacg gggatttcca agtctccacc ccattgacgt
      781 caatgggagt ttgttttggc accaaaatca acgggacttt ccaaaatgtc gtaataaccc
      841 cgccccgttg acgcaaatgg gcggtaggcg tgtacggtgg gaggtctata taagcagagc
      901 tcgtttagtg aaccgtcaga attaaccatg gactacaaag accatgacgg tgattataaa
      961 gatcatgaca tcgattacaa ggatgacgat gacaagcttc cgcggggatc catggaagtg
     1021 cagttagggc tgggaagggt ctaccctcgg ccgccgtcca agacctaccg aggagctttc
     1081 cagaatctgt tccagagcgt gcgcgaagtg atccagaacc cgggccccag gcacccagag
     1141 gccgcgagcg cagcacctcc cggcgccagt ttgctgctgc tgcagcagca gcagcagcag
     1201 cagcagcagc agcagcagca gcagcagcag cagcagcagc agcagcaaga gactgacccc
     1261 aggcagcagc agcagcagca gggtgaggat ggttctcccc aagcccatcg tagaggcccc
     1321 acaggctacc tggtcctgga tgaggaacag caaccttcac agccgcagtc ggccctggag
     1381 tgccaccccg agagaggttg cgtcccagag cctggagccg ccgtggccgc cagcaagggg
     1441 ctgccgcagc agctgccagc acctccggac gaggatgact cagctgcccc atccacgttg
     1501 tccctgctgg gccccacttt ccccggctta agcagctgct ccgctgacct taaagacatc
     1561 ctgagcgagg ccagcaccat gcaactcctt cagcaacagc agcaggaagc agtatccgaa
     1621 ggcagcagca gcgggagagc gagggaggcc tcgggggctc ccacttcctc caaggacaat
     1681 tacttagggg gcacttcgac catttctgac aacgccaagg agttgtgtaa ggcagtgtcg
     1741 gtgtccatgg gcctgggtgt ggaggcgttg gagcatctga gtccagggga acagcttcgg
     1801 ggggattgca tgtacgcccc acttttggga gttccacccg ctgtgcgtcc cactccttgt
     1861 gccccattgg ccgaatgcaa aggttctctg ctagacgaca gcgcaggcaa gagcactgaa
     1921 gatactgctg agtattcccc tttcaaggga ggttacacca aagggctaga aggcgagagc
     1981 ctaggctgct ctggcagcgc tgcagcaggg agctccggga cacttgaact gccgtctacc
     2041 ctgtctctct acaagtccgg agcactggac gaggcagctg cgtaccagag tcgcgactac
     2101 tacaactttc cactggctct ggccggaccg ccgccccctc cgccgcctcc ccatccccac
     2161 gctcgcatca agctggagaa cccgctggac tacggcagcg cctgggcggc tgcggcggcg
     2221 cagtgccgct atggggacct ggcgagcctg catggcgcgg gtgcagcggg acccggttct
     2281 gggtcaccct cagccgccgc ttcctcatcc tggcacactc tcttcacagc cgaagaaggc
     2341 cagttgtatg gaccgtgtgg tggtggtggg ggtggtggcg gcggcggcgg cggcggcggc
     2401 ggcggcggcg gcggcggcgg cggcggcgag gcgggagctg tagcccccta cggctacact
     2461 cggccccctc aggggctggc gggccaggaa agcgacttca ccgcacctga tgtgtggtac
     2521 cctggcggca tggtgagcag agtgccctat cccagtccca cttgtgtcaa aagcgaaatg
     2581 ggcccctgga tggatagcta ctccggacct tacggggaca tgcgtttgga gactgccagg
     2641 gaccatgttt tgcccattga ctattacttt ccaccccaga agacctgcct gatctgtgga
     2701 gatgaagctt ctgggtgtca ctatggagct ctcacatgtg gaagctgcaa ggtcttcttc
     2761 aaaagagccg ctgaagggaa acagaagtac ctgtgcgcca gcagaaatga ttgcactatt
     2821 gataaattcc gaaggaaaaa ttgtccatct tgtcgtcttc ggaaatgtta tgaagcaggg
     2881 atgactctgg gagcccggaa gctgaagaaa cttggtaatc tgaaactaca ggaggaagga
     2941 gaggcttcca gcaccaccag ccccactgag gagacaaccc agaagctgac agtgtcacac
     3001 attgaaggct atgaatgtca gcccatcttt ctgaatgtcc tggaagccat tgagccaggt
     3061 gtagtgtgtg ctggacacga caacaaccag cccgactcct ttgcagcctt gctctctagc
     3121 ctcaatgaac tgggagagag acagcttgta cacgtggtca agtgggccaa ggccttgcct
     3181 ggcttccgca acttacacgt ggacgaccag atggctgtca ttcagtactc ctggatgggg
     3241 ctcatggtgt ttgccatggg ctggcgatcc ttcaccaatg tcaactccag gatgctctac
     3301 ttcgcccctg atctggtttt caatgagtac cgcatgcaca agtcccggat gtacagccag
     3361 tgtgtccgaa tgaggcacct ctctcaagag tttggatggc tccaaatcac cccccaggaa
     3421 ttcctgtgca tgaaagcact gctactcttc agcattattc cagtggatgg gctgaaaaat
     3481 caaaaattct ttgatgaact tcgaatgaac tacatcaagg aactcgatcg tatcattgca
     3541 tgcaaaagaa aaaatcccac atcctgctca agacgcttct accagctcac caagctcctg
     3601 gactccgtgc agcctattgc gagagagctg catcagttca cttttgacct gctaatcaag
     3661 tcacacatgg tgagcgtgga ctttccggaa atgatggcag agatcatctc tgtgcaagtg
     3721 cccaagatcc tttctgggaa agtcaagccc atctatttcc acacccagtg aagcattgga
     3781 aaccctattt ccccacccca gctcatgccc cctttcagat gtcttctgcc tgttataact
     3841 ctgcactact cctctgcagt gccttgggga atttcctcta ttgatgtaca gtctgtcatg
     3901 aacatgttcc tcaattctat ttgctgggct ttttttttct ctttctctcc tttctttttc
     3961 ttcttccctc cctatctaac cctcccatgg caccttcaga ctttgcttcc cattgtggct
     4021 cctatctgtg ttttgaatgg tgttgtatgc ctttatccag cacagtggcg gccgcgattc
     4081 cgggtggcat ccctgtgacc cctccccagt gcctctcctg gccctggaag ttgccactcc
     4141 agtgcccacc agccttgtcc taataaaatt aagttgcatc attttgtctg actaggtgtc
     4201 cttctataat attatggggt ggaggggggt ggtatggagc aaggggcaag ttgggaagac
     4261 aacctgtagg gcctgcgggg tctattggga accaagctgg agtgcagtgg cacaatcttg
     4321 gctcactgca atctccgcct cctgggttca agcgattctc ctgcctcagc ctcccgagtt
     4381 gttgggattc caggcatgca tgaccaggct cagctaattt ttgttttttt ggtagagacg
     4441 gggtttcacc atattggcca ggctggtctc caactcctaa tctcaggtga tctacccacc
     4501 ttggcctccc aaattgctgg gattacaggc gtgaaccact gctcccttcc ctgtccttct
     4561 gattttaaaa taactatacc agcaggagga cgtccagaca cagcataggc tacctggcca
     4621 tgcccaaccg gtgggacatt tgagttgctt gcttggcact gtcctctcat gcgttgggtc
     4681 cactcagtag atgcctgttg aattgggtac gcggccagct tggctgtgga atgtgtgtca
     4741 gttagggtgt ggaaagtccc caggctcccc agcaggcaga agtatgcaaa gcatgcatct
     4801 caattagtca gcaaccaggt gtggaaagtc cccaggctcc ccagcaggca gaagtatgca
     4861 aagcatgcat ctcaattagt cagcaaccat agtcccgccc ctaactccgc ccatcccgcc
     4921 cctaactccg cccagttccg cccattctcc gccccatggc tgactaattt tttttattta
     4981 tgcagaggcc gaggccgcct cggcctctga gctattccag aagtagtgag gaggcttttt
     5041 tggaggaatt gatcagcttg ggatctgatc aagagacagg atgaggatcg tttcgcatga
     5101 ttgaacaaga tggattgcac gcaggttctc cggccgcttg ggtggagagg ctattcggct
     5161 atgactgggc acaacagaca atcggctgct ctgatgccgc cgtgttccgg ctgtcagcgc
     5221 aggggcgccc ggttcttttt gtcaagaccg acctgtccgg tgccctgaat gaactgcagg
     5281 acgaggcagc gcggctatcg tggctggcca cgacgggcgt tccttgcgca gctgtgctcg
     5341 acgttgtcac tgaagcggga agggactggc tgctattggg cgaagtgccg gggcaggatc
     5401 tcctgtcatc tcaccttgct cctgccgaga aagtatccat catggctgat gcaatgcggc
     5461 ggctgcatac gcttgatccg gctacctgcc cattcgacca ccaagcgaaa catcgcatcg
     5521 agcgagcacg tactcggatg gaagccggtc ttgtcgatca ggatgatctg gacgaagagc
     5581 atcaggggct cgcgccagcc gaactgttcg ccaggctcaa ggcgcgcatg cccgacggcg
     5641 aggatctcgt cgtgacccat ggcgatgcct gcttgccgaa tatcatggtg gaaaatggcc
     5701 gcttttctgg attcatcgac tgtggccggc tgggtgtggc ggaccgctat caggacatag
     5761 cgttggctac ccgtgatatt gctgaagagc ttggcggcga atgggctgac cgcttcctcg
     5821 tgctttacgg tatcgccgct cccgattcgc agcgcatcgc cttctatcgc cttcttgacg
     5881 agttcttctg agcgggactc tggggttcga aatgaccgac caagcgacgc ccaacctgcc
     5941 atcacgagat ttcgattcca ccgccgcctt ctatgaaagg ttgggcttcg gaatcgtttt
     6001 ccgggacgcc ggctggatga tcctccagcg cggggatctc atgctggagt tcttcgccca
     6061 cctcgggctc gatcccctcg cgagttggtt cagctgctgc ctgaggctgg acgacctcgc
     6121 ggagttctac cggcagtgca aatccgtcgg catccaggaa accagcagcg gctatccgcg
     6181 catccatgcc cccgaactgc aggagtgggg aggcacgatg gccgctttgg tcgacccgga
     6241 cgggacgctc ctgcgcctga tacagaacga attgcttgca ggcatctcat gagtgtgtct
     6301 tcccgttttc cgcctgaggt cactgcgtgg atggagcgct ggcgcctgct gcgcgacggc
     6361 gagctgctca ccacccactc gccaagctgg aaccgtaaaa aggccgcgtt gctggcgttt
     6421 ttccataggc tccgccgatc ataatcagcc ataccacatt tgtagaggtt ttacttgctt
     6481 taaaaaacct cccacacctc cccctgaacc tgaaacataa aatgaatgca attgttgttg
     6541 ttaacttgtt tattgcagct tataatggtt acaaataaag caatagcatc acaaatttca
     6601 caaataaagc atttttttca ctgcattcta gttgtggttt gtccaaactc atcaatgtat
     6661 cttatcatgt ctggatcaat tccctatagt gagtcgtatt aaattcgtaa tcatgtcata
     6721 gctgtttcct gtgtgaaatt gttatccgct cacaattcca cacaacatac gagccggaag
     6781 cataaagtgt aaagcctggg gtgcctaatg agtgagctaa ctcacattaa ttgcgttgcg
     6841 ctcactgccc gctttccagt cgggaaacct gtcgtgccag ctgcattaat gaatcggcca
     6901 acgcgcgggg agaggcggtt tgcgtattgg gcgctcttcc gcttcctcgc tcactgactc
     6961 gctgcgctcg gtcgttcggc tgcggcgagc ggtatcagct cactcaaagg cggtaatacg
     7021 gttatccaca gaatcagggg ataacgcagg aaagaacatg tgagcaaaag gccagcaaaa
     7081 ggccaggaac cgtaaaaagg ccgcgttgct ggcgtttttc cataggctcc gcccccctga
     7141 cgagcatcac aaaaatcgac gctcaagtca gaggtggcga aacccgacag gactataaag
     7201 ataccaggcg tttccccctg gaagctccct cgtgcgctct cctgttccga ccctgccgct
     7261 taccggatac ctgtccgcct ttctcccttc gggaagcgtg gcgctttctc atagctcacg
     7321 ctgtaggtat ctcagttcgg tgtaggtcgt tcgctccaag ctgggctgtg tgcacgaacc
     7381 ccccgttcag cccgaccgct gcgccttatc cggtaactat cgtcttgagt ccaacccggt
     7441 aagacacgac ttatcgccac tggcagcagc cactggtaac aggattagca gagcgaggta
     7501 tgtaggcggt gctacagagt tcttgaagtg gtggcctaac tacggctaca ctagaagaac
     7561 agtatttggt atctgcgctc tgctgaagcc agttaccttc ggaaaaagag ttggtagctc
     7621 ttgatccggc aaacaaacca ccgctggtag cggtggtttt tttgtttgca agcagcagat
     7681 tacgcgcaga aaaaaaggat ctcaagaaga tcctttgatc ttttctacgg ggtctgacgc
     7741 tcagtggaac gaaaactcac gttaagggat tttggtcatg agattatcaa aaaggatctt
     7801 cacctagatc cttttaaatt aaaaatgaag ttttaaatca atctaaagta tatatgagta
     7861 aacttggtct gacagttacc aatgcttaat cagtgaggca cctatctcag cgatctgtct
     7921 atttcgttca tccatagttg cctgactccc cgtcgtgtag ataactacga tacgggaggg
     7981 cttaccatct ggccccagtg ctgcaatgat accgcgagac ccacgctcac cggctccaga
     8041 tttatcagca ataaaccagc cagccggaag ggccgagcgc agaagtggtc ctgcaacttt
     8101 atccgcctcc atccagtcta ttaattgttg ccgggaagct agagtaagta gttcgccagt
     8161 taatagtttg cgcaacgttg ttgccattgc tacaggcatc gtggtgtcac gctcgtcgtt
     8221 tggtatggct tcattcagct ccggttccca acgatcaagg cgagttacat gatcccccat
     8281 gttgtgcaaa aaagcggtta gctccttcgg tcctccgatc gttgtcagaa gtaagttggc
     8341 cgcagtgtta tcactcatgg ttatggcagc actgcataat tctcttactg tcatgccatc
     8401 cgtaagatgc ttttctgtga ctggtgagta ctcaaccaag tcattctgag aatagtgtat
     8461 gcggcgaccg agttgctctt gcccggcgtc aatacgggat aataccgcgc cacatagcag
     8521 aactttaaaa gtgctcatca ttggaaaacg ttcttcgggg cgaaaactct caaggatctt
     8581 accgctgttg agatccagtt cgatgtaacc cactcgtgca cccaactgat cttcagcatc
     8641 ttttactttc accagcgttt ctgggtgagc aaaaacagga aggcaaaatg ccgcaaaaaa
     8701 gggaataagg gcgacacgga aatgttgaat actcatactc ttcctttttc aatattattg
     8761 aagcatttat cagggttatt gtctcatgag cggatacata tttgaatgta tttagaaaaa
     8821 taaacaaata ggggttccgc gcacatttcc ccgaaaagtg ccacctgnnn nnnnnnnnnn
     8881 nnnnnnnnnn nnnnnnnnnn nnnnnnnnnn nnnnnnnnnn nnnnnnnnnn nnnnnnnnnn
     8941 nnnnnnnnnn nnnnnnnnnn nnnnnnnnnn nnnnnnnnnn nnnnnnnnnn ncnnnnnnnn
     9001 nnnnnnnnnn nnnnnnnnnn nnnnnnnnnn nnnnnnnnnn nnnnnnnnnn nnnnnnnnnn
     9061 nnnnnnnnnn nnnnnnnnnn nnnannnnnn nnnnnnnnnn nnnnnnnnnn nnnnnnnnnn
     9121 nnnnnnnnnn nnncctttga cgttggagtc cacgttcttt aatagtggac tcttgttcca
     9181 aactggaaca acactcaacc ctatctcggt ctattctttt gatttataag ggattttgcc
     9241 gatttcggcc tattggttaa aaaatgagct gatttaacaa aaatttaacg cgaattttaa
     9301 caaaatatta acgcttacaa ttt
//
